>Addgene plasmid #128874 | pEGFPC1-Cep83 | addgene full sequence | sequence record 252107 | Addgene NGS Result
GTGATGCGGTTTTGGCAGTACATCAATGGGCGTGGATAGCGGTTTGACTCACGGGGATTTCCAAGTCTCC
ACCCCATTGACGTCAATGGGAGTTTGTTTTGGCACCAAAATCAACGGGACTTTCCAAAATGTCGTAACAA
CTCCGCCCCATTGACGCAAATGGGCGGTAGGCGTGTACGGTGGGAGGTCTATATAAGCAGAGCTGGTTTA
GTGAACCGTCAGATCCGCTAGCGCTACCGGTCGCCACCATGGTGAGCAAGGGCGAGGAGCTGTTCACCGG
GGTGGTGCCCATCCTGGTCGAGCTGGACGGCGACGTAAACGGCCACAAGTTCAGCGTGTCCGGCGAGGGC
GAGGGCGATGCCACCTACGGCAAGCTGACCCTGAAGTTCATCTGCACCACCGGCAAGCTGCCCGTGCCCT
GGCCCACCCTCGTGACCACCCTGACCTACGGCGTGCAGTGCTTCAGCCGCTACCCCGACCACATGAAGCA
GCACGACTTCTTCAAGTCCGCCATGCCCGAAGGCTACGTCCAGGAGCGCACCATCTTCTTCAAGGACGAC
GGCAACTACAAGACCCGCGCCGAGGTGAAGTTCGAGGGCGACACCCTGGTGAACCGCATCGAGCTGAAGG
GCATCGACTTCAAGGAGGACGGCAACATCCTGGGGCACAAGCTGGAGTACAACTACAACAGCCACAACGT
CTATATCATGGCCGACAAGCAGAAGAACGGCATCAAGGTGAACTTCAAGATCCGCCACAACATCGAGGAC
GGCAGCGTGCAGCTCGCCGACCACTACCAGCAGAACACCCCCATCGGCGACGGCCCCGTGCTGCTGCCCG
ACAACCACTACCTGAGCACCCAGTCCGCCCTGAGCAAAGACCCCAACGAGAAGCGCGATCACATGGTCCT
GCTGGAGTTCGTGACCGCCGCCGGGATCACTCTCGGCATGGACGAGCTGTACAAGTCCGGACTCAGATCT
CGAGCTCAAGCTTCGAATTCTGCAGTCGACGACACATTTCCTAGCCTATTTCCACCTGGAGGAGATAGTA
GGCTGAATCCTGAGCCTGAGTTCCAAAATATGTTAATTGATGAAAGGGTACGCTGTGAACATCATAAACA
TAATTATCAGGCTCTGAAAATTGAACACAAAAGGTTGCAGGAAGAATATGTAAAATCACAAAATGAACTT
AAACGTGTATTAATTGAAAAGCAAGCAAGCCAGGAAAAATTCCAACTGCTCCTTGAAGACTTAAGGGGAG
AATTAGTAGAGAAAGCTAGAGACATAGAAAAAATGAAACTGCAGGTACTAACACCACAAAAATTGGAATT
GGTAAAAGCCCAACTACAACAAGAATTAGAAGCTCCAATGCGAGAACGTTTTCGGACTCTTGATGAAGAA
GTGGAAAGGTACAGAGCTGAGTATAACAAGCTGCGCTACGAGTATACATTTCTCAAGTCAGAGTTTGAAC
ACCAGAAAGAAGAGTTTACTCGGGTTTCAGAAGAAGAGAAAATGAAATACAAGTCAGAGGTTGCACGACT
GGAGAAGGACAAAGAGGAGCTACATAACCAGCTGCTTAGTGTTGATCCCACGAGAGACAGCAAACGAATG
GAGCAACTTGTTCGAGAAAAAACCCATTTGCTTCAGAAATTGAAAAGTTTAGAGGCTGAAGTAGCAGAAT
TAAGGGCTGAGAAAGAAAATTCTGGTGCTCAGGTAGAAAATGTCCAAAGAATACAGGTGAGGCAGTTGGC
TGAGATGCAGGCTACACTCAGATCCTTGGAGGCTGAAAAGCAGTCAGCTAAACTACAAGCTGAGCGTTTA
GAAAAAGAACTACAATCAAGCAATGAACAGAATACCTGCTTAATCAGCAAACTGCATAGAGCTGACCGAG
AAATCAGCACACTGGCCAGTGAAGTGAAAGAGCTTAAACATGCAAACAAACTAGAAATAACTGACATCAA
ACTGGAGGCAGCAAGAGCTAAGAGTGAGCTCGAAAGAGAAAGGAATAAGATCCAAAGTGAACTTGATGGA
TTGCAGTCAGACAATGAAATTCTCAAGTCAACTGTTGAACACCACAAAGCGCTCTTAGTGGAAAAAGATC
GTGAATTAATACGTAAAGTACAAGCTGCCAAGGAAGAAGGTTACCAGAAACTCATGGTCTTACAAGATGA
AAAGCTAGAACTTGAGAACAGATTATCAGACTTAGAGAAGATGAAGGTGGAGCGTGATGTCTGGAGGCAG
TCGGAAAAGGAGCAGTGTGAGGAGAAGCTGCGGGCCTCCCAGATGGCAGAGGAGGCAGCCCGCAGGGAGC
TGCAGAGCACTAGGTTAAAACTTCAACAACAAATTGTGAATACCGAAAAAGCAGAAAAAGAAAAACTTGA
AAATTCTGAACTGAAACAGCAAATCAGTCATTTGCAGATCCAAGTGACCTCACTGACACAGTCGGAGAAC
GACTTACTGAATTCAAACCACATGCTGAAGGACATGGTGGAGAGACTAAAACAAGAATGCCGAAATTTAA
GGAGCCAAGCTGAGAAAGCACAACTAGACGTTGAAAAGACACTGGAGGAAAAACAGATCCAGTGGTTGGA
AGAAAAGCACAAGCTCCATGAGCGAATCACAGACAGAGAAGAAAAGTATAACCAAGCCAAGGAAAAGCTA
CAGCGCGCAGCGACTGCTCAGAAAAAGAGAAAATCTCTTCATGAGAACAAATTGAAGAGACTACAGGAGA
AAGTAGAAGTCTTGGAGGCAAAGAAAGAAGAACTAGAAACAGAAAACCAGGTGCTAAATAGACAAAATGT
TCCATTTGAAGAATATACAAGGCTTCAAAAACGACTAAAGGACATACAGAGAAGACATAATGAATTTCGA
AGTCTAATTTTGGTTCCTAACATGCCTCCAACAGCATCGATTAGTCCTGCTAACTTCCAGTCCGCAGTGA
CAGTTCCTGGAGCGGAACTCTCTTTTCCCCCTCATCTGCAGGAGGAACAACATCAAAGAGAGCTCTCTCT
CCTTCGCAAAAGACTGGAAGAACTGGAGACTACACAAAGAAAACAACTGGAGGAGCTTGGGTCTCCTGGG
GAGTGAGGATCCACCGGATCTAGATAACTGATCATAATCAGCCATACCACATTTGTAGAGGTTTTACTTG
CTTTAAAAAACCTCCCACACCTCCCCCTGAACCTGAAACATAAAATGAATGCAATTGTTGTTGTTAACTT
GTTTATTGCAGCTTATAATGGTTACAAATAAAGCAATAGCATCACAAATTTCACAAATAAAGCATTTTTT
TCACTGCATTCTAGTTGTGGTTTGTCCAAACTCATCAATGTATCTTAACGCGTAAATTGTAAGCGTTAAT
ATTTTGTTAAAATTCGCGTTAAATTTTTGTTAAATCAGCTCATTTTTTAACCAATAGGCCGAAATCGGCA
AAATCCCTTATAAATCAAAAGAATAGACCGAGATAGGGT
[37 nt withheld, positions 3470-3506]
AAAGAACGTGGACTCCAACGTCAAAGG
[49 nt withheld, positions 3534-3582]
T
[91 nt withheld, positions 3584-3674]
G
[124 nt withheld, positions 3676-3799]
CAGGTGGCACTTTTCGGGGAAATGTGCGCGGAACCCCTATTTGTTTATTTTTCTAAATACATTCAAATAT
GTATCCGCTCATGAGACAATAACCCTGATAAATGCTTCAATAATATTGAAAAAGGAAGAGTCCTGAGGCG
GAAAGAACCAGCTGTGGAATGTGTGTCAGTTAGGGTGTGGAAAGTCCCCAGGCTCCCCAGCAGGCAGAAG
TATGCAAAGCATGCATCTCAATTAGTCAGCAACCAGGTGTGGAAAGTCCCCAGGCTCCCCAGCAGGCAGA
AGTATGCAAAGCATGCATCTCAATTAGTCAGCAACCATAGTCCCGCCCCTAACTCCGCCCATCCCGCCCC
TAACTCCGCCCAGTTCCGCCCATTCTCCGCCCCATGGCTGACTAATTTTTTTTATTTATGCAGAGGCCGA
GGCCGCCTCGGCCTCTGAGCTATTCCAGAAGTAGTGAGGAGGCTTTTTTGGAGGCCTAGGCTTTTGCAAA
GATCGATCAAGAGACAGGATGAGGATCGTTTCGCATGATTGAACAAGATGGATTGCACGCAGGTTCTCCG
GCCGCTTGGGTGGAGAGGCTATTCGGCTATGACTGGGCACAACAGACAATCGGCTGCTCTGATGCCGCCG
TGTTCCGGCTGTCAGCGCAGGGGCGCCCGGTTCTTTTTGTCAAGACCGACCTGTCCGGTGCCCTGAATGA
ACTGCAAGACGAGGCAGCGCGGCTATCGTGGCTGGCCACGACGGGCGTTCCTTGCGCAGCTGTGCTCGAC
GTTGTCACTGAAGCGGGAAGGGACTGGCTGCTATTGGGCGAAGTGCCGGGGCAGGATCTCCTGTCATCTC
ACCTTGCTCCTGCCGAGAAAGTATCCATCATGGCTGATGCAATGCGGCGGCTGCATACGCTTGATCCGGC
TACCTGCCCATTCGACCACCAAGCGAAACATCGCATCGAGCGAGCACGTACTCGGATGGAAGCCGGTCTT
GTCGATCAGGATGATCTGGACGAAGAGCATCAGGGGCTCGCGCCAGCCGAACTGTTCGCCAGGCTCAAGG
CGAGCATGCCCGACGGCGAGGATCTCGTCGTGACCCATGGCGATGCCTGCTTGCCGAATATCATGGTGGA
AAATGGCCGCTTTTCTGGATTCATCGACTGTGGCCGGCTGGGTGTGGCGGACCGCTATCAGGACATAGCG
TTGGCTACCCGTGATATTGCTGAAGAGCTTGGCGGCGAATGGGCTGACCGCTTCCTCGTGCTTTACGGTA
TCGCCGCTCCCGATTCGCAGCGCATCGCCTTCTATCGCCTTCTTGACGAGTTCTTCTGAGCGGGACTCTG
GGGTTCGAAATGACCGACCAAGCGACGCCCAACCTGCCATCACGAGATTTCGATTCCACCGCCGCCTTCT
ATGAAAGGTTGGGCTTCGGAATCGTTTTCCGGGACGCCGGCTGGATGATCCTCCAGCGCGGGGATCTCAT
GCTGGAGTTCTTCGCCCACCCTAGGGGGAGGCTAACTGAAACACGGAAGGAGACAATACCGGAAGGAACC
CGCGCTATGACGGCAATAAAAAGACAGAATAAAACGCACGGTGTTGGGTCGTTTGTTCATAAACGCGGGG
TTCGGTCCCAGGGCTGGCACTCTGTCGATACCCCACCGAGACCCCATTGGGGCCAATACGCCCGCGTTTC
TTCCTTTTCCCCACCCCACCCCCCAAGTTCGGGTGAAGGCCCAGGGCTCGCAGCCAACGTCGGGGCGGCA
GGCCCTGCCATAGCCTCAGGTTACTCATATATACTTTAGATTGATTTAAAACTTCATTTTTAATTTAAAA
GGATCTAGGTGAAGATCCTTTTTGATAATCTCATGACCAAAATCCCTTAACGTGAGTTTTCGTTCCACTG
AGCGTCAGACCCCGTAGAAAAGATCAAAGGATCTTCTTGAGATCCTTTTTTTCTGCGCGTAATCTGCTGC
TTGCAAACAAAAAAACCACCGCTACCAGCGGTGGTTTGTTTGCCGGATCAAGAGCTACCAACTCTTTTTC
CGAAGGTAACTGGCTTCAGCAGAGCGCAGATACCAAATACTGTTCTTCTAGTGTAGCCGTAGTTAGGCCA
CCACTTCAAGAACTCTGTAGCACCGCCTACATACCTCGCTCTGCTAATCCTGTTACCAGTGGCTGCTGCC
AGTGGCGATAAGTCGTGTCTTACCGGGTTGGACTCAAGACGATAGTTACCGGATAAGGCGCAGCGGTCGG
GCTGAACGGGGGGTTCGTGCACACAGCCCAGCTTGGAGCGAACGACCTACACCGAACTGAGATACCTACA
GCGTGAGCTATGAGAAAGCGCCACGCTTCCCGAAGGGAGAAAGGCGGACAGGTATCCGGTAAGCGGCAGG
GTCGGAACAGGAGAGCGCACGAGGGAGCTTCCAGGGGGAAACGCCTGGTATCTTTATAGTCCTGTCGGGT
TTCGCCACCTCTGACTTGAGCGTCGATTTTTGTGATGCTCGTCAGGGGGGCGGAGCCTATGGAAAAACGC
CAGCAACGCGGCCTTTTTACGGTTCCTGGCCTTTTGCTGGCCTTTTGCTCACATGTTCTTTCCTGCGTTA
TCCCCTGATTCTGTGGATAACCGTATTACCGCCATGCATTAGTTATTAATAGTAATCAATTACGGGGTCA
TTAGTTCATAGCCCATATATGGAGTTCCGCGTTACATAACTTACGGTAAATGGCCCGCCTGGCTGACCGC
CCAACGACCCCCGCCCATTGACGTCAATAATGACGTATGTTCCCATAGTAACGCCAATAGGGACTTTCCA
TTGACGTCAATGGGTGGAGTATTTACGGTAAACTGCCCACTTGGCAGTACATCAAGTGTATCATATGCCA
AGTACGCCCCCTATTGACGTCAATGACGGTAAATGGCCCGCCTGGCATTATGCCCAGTACATGACCTTAT
GGGACTTTCCTACTTGGCAGTACATCTACGTATTAGTCATCGCTATTACCATG
Features (pLannotate 1.2.2; 15 found; start..end, strand, type, name):
      1..204     +  promoter       CMV promoter: human cytomegalovirus (CMV) immediate early promoter
    249..965     +  CDS            EGFP: EGFP is a basic (constitutively fluorescent) green fluorescent protein published in 1996, derived from Aequorea victoria. It is reported to be a rapidly-maturing weak dimer with moderate acid sensitivity.
    966..1011    +  misc_feature   MCS (fragment): multiple cloning site
   1011..3083    +  CDS            Cep83: CEP83_MOUSE - Also known as Ccdc41. Experimental evidence at protein level: Swiss-Prot protein existence level 1. Component of the distal appendage region of the centriole involved in the initiation of primary cilium assembly. May collaborate with IFT20 in the trafficking of ciliary membrane proteins from the Golgi complex to the cilium during the initiation of primary cilium assembly. From Mus musculus (Mouse).
   3109..3193    +  CDS            large T antigen (fragment): large T antigen from SV40 (simian virus 40)
   3216..3337    +  polyA_signal   SV40 poly(A) signal: SV40 polyadenylation signal
   3371..3799    -  rep_origin     f1 ori (sequence partly withheld): f1 bacteriophage origin of replication; arrow indicates direction of (+) strand synthesis
   3826..3930    +  promoter       AmpR promoter: bla
   3932..4289    +  promoter       SV40 promoter: SV40 enhancer and early promoter
   4324..5118    +  CDS            NeoR/KanR: aminoglycoside phosphotransferase from Tn5; aph(3')-II (or nptII); confers resistance to neomycin, kanamycin, and G418 (Geneticin®)
   5139..5291    +  CDS            ble (fragment): BLE_KLEPN - Experimental evidence at protein level: Swiss-Prot protein existence level 1. Binding protein with a strong affinity to the bleomycin family of antibiotics. Binds to CL990; an antimitotic-antibiotic compound. From Klebsiella pneumoniae.
   5350..5397    +  polyA_signal   HSV TK poly(A) signal: herpes simplex virus thymidine kinase polyadenylation signal (Cole and Stacy, 1985)
   5488..5504    -  polyA_signal   bGH poly(A) signal (fragment): bovine growth hormone polyadenylation signal
   5726..6314    +  rep_origin     ori: high-copy-number ColE1/pMB1/pBR322/pUC origin of replication
   6489..6792    +  enhancer       CMV enhancer: human cytomegalovirus immediate early enhancer
