[The description below was written by a language model from this plasmid's Addgene catalogue record and pLannotate feature annotations shown in this document.]
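Description:
pEGFPC1-Cep83 is a mammalian expression plasmid of about 6.8 kb, built on the pEGFP-C1 backbone, that produces mouse Cep83 (also known as Ccdc41) as a fusion with EGFP at its N terminus. The human cytomegalovirus immediate-early enhancer and promoter drive transcription; in the circular map the enhancer lies at the end of the numbered sequence, directly upstream of the promoter at its start. The EGFP coding sequence comes first, followed by a short remnant of the multiple cloning site that acts as a linker and then the Cep83 open reading frame, which was inserted between the SalI and BamHI sites. An SV40 polyadenylation signal terminates the transcript. The small large T antigen fragment annotated just before it is probably part of that SV40-derived region rather than a functional gene.

The plasmid is propagated in E. coli at high copy from a ColE1/pUC-type origin and selected with kanamycin. The single NeoR/KanR gene (Tn5 aminoglycoside phosphotransferase) sits behind tandem bacterial (bla) and SV40 early promoters and ends with an HSV TK polyadenylation signal, so it confers kanamycin resistance in bacteria and G418 resistance in mammalian cells, which would allow stable lines to be selected. An f1 origin is also present for single-stranded DNA production. The short ble and bGH poly(A) fragments appear to be backbone remnants or annotation matches with no functional role.

Cep83 is a component of the centriolar distal appendages involved in initiating primary cilium assembly. The stated purpose is mammalian expression of the mouse protein, and the green fluorescent tag makes the construct suitable for visualising its localisation in transfected cells, in keeping with the associated work on distal appendage assembly and ciliary vesicle docking.
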