Addgene plasmid #128874: pEGFPC1-Cep83
Purpose: For mammalian expression of mouse Cep83
Depositing lab: Aimin Liu. Depositing organization: Pennsylvania State University. Publication: C2cd3 is critical for centriolar distal appendage assembly and ciliary vesicle docking in mammals. Ye X, Zeng H, Ning G, Reiter JF, Liu A. Proc Natl Acad Sci U S A. 2014 Feb 11;111(6):2164-9. doi: 10.1073/pnas.1318737111. Epub 2014 Jan 27. PubMed 24469809.
Backbone
  Vector backbone: pEGFP-C1
  Vector type: Mammalian Expression
Growth in bacteria
  Bacterial resistance: Kanamycin, 50 μg/mL
  Growth temperature: 37°C
  Growth strain: DH5alpha
  Copy number: High Copy
Gene/Insert
  Gene/Insert name: Cep83 (alt name: Ccdc41)
  Species: M. musculus (mouse)
  Entrez Gene: Ccdc41 (a.k.a. 2600001G24Rik, 4921537D05Rik, 5730513H21Rik)
  Tag / fusion protein: EGFP (N terminal on insert)
  Cloning method: Restriction Enzyme; 5′ cloning site SalI (unknown if destroyed); 3′ cloning site BamHI (unknown if destroyed)
Terms and licenses: Academic/Nonprofit Terms; Industry Terms: Not Available to Industry
How to cite: pEGFPC1-Cep83 was a gift from Aimin Liu (Addgene plasmid # 128874 ; http://n2t.net/addgene:128874 ; RRID:Addgene_128874)
