>Addgene plasmid #128874 | pEGFPC1-Cep83 | depositor partial sequence | sequence record 247164 | insert sequence
GACACATTTCCTAGCCTATTTCCACCTGGAGGAGATAGTAGGCTGAATCCTGAGCCTGAGTTCCAAAATA
TGTTAATTGATGAAAGGGTACGCTGTGAACATCATAAACATAATTATCAGGCTCTGAAAATTGAACACAA
AAGGTTGCAGGAAGAATATGTAAAATCACAAAATGAACTTAAACGTGTATTAATTGAAAAGCAAGCAAGC
CAGGAAAAATTCCAACTGCTCCTTGAAGACTTAAGGGGAGAATTAGTAGAGAAAGCTAGAGACATAGAAA
AAATGAAACTGCAGGTACTAACACCACAAAAATTGGAATTGGTAAAAGCCCAACTACAACAAGAATTAGA
AGCTCCAATGCGAGAACGTTTTCGGACTCTTGATGAAGAAGTGGAAAGGTACAGAGCTGAGTATAACAAG
CTGCGCTACGAGTATACATTTCTCAAGTCAGAGTTTGAACACCAGAAAGAAGAGTTTACTCGGGTTTCAG
AAGAAGAGAAAATGAAATACAAGTCAGAGGTTGCACGACTGGAGAAGGACAAAGAGGAGCTACATAACCA
GCTGCTTAGTGTTGATCCCACGAGAGACAGCAAACGAATGGAGCAACTTGTTCGAGAAAAAACCCATTTG
CTTCAGAAATTGAAAAGTTTAGAGGCTGAAGTAGCAGAATTAAGGGCTGAGAAAGAAAATTCTGGTGCTC
AGGTAGAAAATGTCCAAAGAATACAGGTGAGGCAGTTGGCTGAGATGCAGGCTACACTCAGATCCTTGGA
GGCTGAAAAGCAGTCAGCTAAACTACAAGCTGAGCGTTTAGAAAAAGAACTACAATCAAGCAATGAACAG
AATACCTGCTTAATCAGCAAACTGCATAGAGCTGACCGAGAAATCAGCACACTGGCCAGTGAAGTGAAAG
AGCTTAAACATGCAAACAAACTAGAAATAACTGACATCAAACTGGAGGCAGCAAGAGCTAAGAGTGAGCT
CGAAAGAGAAAGGAATAAGATCCAAAGTGAACTTGATGGATTGCAGTCAGACAATGAAATTCTCAAGTCA
ACTGTTGAACACCACAAAGCGCTCTTAGTGGAAAAAGATCGTGAATTAATACGTAAAGTACAAGCTGCCA
AGGAAGAAGGTTACCAGAAACTCATGGTCTTACAAGATGAAAAGCTAGAACTTGAGAACAGATTATCAGA
CTTAGAGAAGATGAAGGTGGAGCGTGATGTCTGGAGGCAGTCGGAAAAGGAGCAGTGTGAGGAGAAGCTG
CGGGCCTCCCAGATGGCAGAGGAGGCAGCCCGCAGGGAGCTGCAGAGCACTAGGTTAAAACTTCAACAAC
AAATTGTGAATACCGAAAAAGCAGAAAAAGAAAAACTTGAAAATTCTGAACTGAAACAGCAAATCAGTCA
TTTGCAGATCCAAGTGACCTCACTGACACAGTCGGAGAACGACTTACTGAATTCAAACCACATGCTGAAG
GACATGGTGGAGAGACTAAAACAAGAATGCCGAAATTTAAGGAGCCAAGCTGAGAAAGCACAACTAGACG
TTGAAAAGACACTGGAGGAAAAACAGATCCAGTGGTTGGAAGAAAAGCACAAGCTCCATGAGCGAATCAC
AGACAGAGAAGAAAAGTATAACCAAGCCAAGGAAAAGCTACAGCGCGCAGCGACTGCTCAGAAAAAGAGA
AAATCTCTTCATGAGAACAAATTGAAGAGACTACAGGAGAAAGTAGAAGTCTTGGAGGCAAAGAAAGAAG
AACTAGAAACAGAAAACCAGGTGCTAAATAGACAAAATGTTCCATTTGAAGAATATACAAGGCTTCAAAA
ACGACTAAAGGACATACAGAGAAGACATAATGAATTTCGAAGTCTAATTTTGGTTCCTAACATGCCTCCA
ACAGCATCGATTAGTCCTGCTAACTTCCAGTCCGCAGTGACAGTTCCTGGAGCGGAACTCTCTTTTCCCC
CTCATCTGCAGGAGGAACAACATCAAAGAGAGCTCTCTCTCCTTCGCAAAAGACTGGAAGAACTGGAGAC
TACACAAAGAAAACAACTGGAGGAGCTTGGGTCTCCTGGGGAGTGA
